Addgene plasmid #71512: CMV-Cx35-Halo-C-end
Purpose: Mammalian expression plasmid encoding perch Cx35 with a C-terminal HaloTag.
Depositing lab: John O'Brien. Depositing organization: University of Texas Health Science Center at Houston. Publication: Two-color fluorescent analysis of connexin 36 turnover: relationship to functional plasticity. Wang HY, Lin YP, Mitchell CK, Ram S, O'Brien J. J Cell Sci. 2015 Nov 1;128(21):3888-97. doi: 10.1242/jcs.162586. Epub 2015 Sep 10. PubMed 26359298.
Backbone
  Vector backbone: pEGFP-N1
  Backbone manufacturer: Clontech
  Backbone size w/o insert (bp): 3961
  Total vector size (bp): 5937
  Modifications to backbone: EGFP removed; using backbone as CMV vector.
  Vector type: Mammalian Expression
  Selectable markers: Neomycin (select with G418)
Growth in bacteria
  Bacterial resistance: Kanamycin, 50 μg/mL
  Growth temperature: 37°C
  Growth strain: DH5alpha
  Copy number: High Copy
Gene/Insert
  Gene/Insert name: Connexin 35 (alt names: Cx35; Connexin 36; Cx36)
  Species: Morone americana (Perch)
  Insert size (bp): 2053
  GenBank ID: AF059183.1
  Tag / fusion protein: HaloTag (C terminal on insert)
  Cloning method: Restriction Enzyme; 5′ cloning site EcoRI (not destroyed); 3′ cloning site NotI (not destroyed)
  Sequencing primers: 5′ CMV forward; 3′ SV40 polyA
Terms and licenses: Academic/Nonprofit Terms; Industry Terms: Not Available to Industry
Depositor comments: C-terminal EGFP fusion on Cx35 replaced with HaloTag by cutting with SmaI and NotI and inserting HaloTag cut from pHaloTag-N with XhoI, ends filled with Klenow, and NotI.
How to cite: CMV-Cx35-Halo-C-end was a gift from John O'Brien (Addgene plasmid # 71512 ; http://n2t.net/addgene:71512 ; RRID:Addgene_71512)
