[The description below was written by a language model from this plasmid's Addgene catalogue record and pLannotate feature annotations shown in this document.]
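Description:
CMV-Cx35-Halo-C-end is a 5,937 bp mammalian expression plasmid built on the Clontech pEGFP-N1 backbone, from which EGFP has been removed so that the vector serves simply as a CMV-driven expression platform. It replicates in E. coli at high copy from a ColE1/pUC-type origin and also carries an f1 phage origin. A single NeoR/KanR (Tn5 aminoglycoside phosphotransferase) gene provides both selections. A bacterial bla-type promoter drives kanamycin resistance in bacteria, while the SV40 enhancer/early promoter and an HSV TK polyadenylation signal allow G418 selection of stably transfected mammalian cells.

The payload is the coding sequence of connexin 35 from perch (Morone americana), the fish orthologue of mammalian connexin 36. The automated annotation accordingly labels it as a fragment of human GJD2 by homology. It was cloned between EcoRI and NotI downstream of the human CMV immediate early enhancer and promoter. The connexin reading frame is followed by a short linker containing a TEV protease recognition site and then HaloTag, a modified bacterial dehalogenase that binds chloroalkane ligands covalently. The depositor made the fusion by swapping HaloTag in for a pre-existing C-terminal EGFP. Transcripts end at the SV40 poly(A) signal. Several short annotated fragments (T7-derived tag and terminator, SV40 large T antigen, ble and bGH poly(A) pieces) appear to be carry-over sequence or partial homology matches rather than functional elements.

The HaloTag can be labelled sequentially with different fluorescent ligands, which fits the associated study's two-colour fluorescent analysis of connexin 36 turnover and its relationship to functional plasticity.
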