Features (pLannotate 1.2.2; 18 found; start..end, strand, type, name):
     61..364     +  enhancer       CMV enhancer: human cytomegalovirus immediate early enhancer
    365..568     +  promoter       CMV promoter: human cytomegalovirus (CMV) immediate early promoter
    591..635     +  misc_feature   MCS (fragment): multiple cloning site
    650..1561    +  CDS            GJD2 (fragment): CXD2_HUMAN - Also known as GJA9. Experimental evidence at protein level: Swiss-Prot protein existence level 1. One gap junction consists of a cluster of closely packed pairs of transmembrane channels, the connexons, through which materials of low MW diffuse from one cell to a neighboring cell. From Homo sapiens (Human).
   1580..1600    +  CDS            TEV site: tobacco etch virus (TEV) protease recognition and cleavage site
   1616..2499    +  CDS            HaloTag® (fragment): modified bacterial dehalogenase that forms covalent bonds with chloroalkane derivatives
   2529..2578    +  CDS            SET1 (fragment): solubility-enhancement tag derived from T7 phage gene 10B
   2586..2605    +  terminator     T7 terminator (fragment): transcription terminator for bacteriophage T7 RNA polymerase
   2619..2702    +  CDS            large T antigen (fragment): large T antigen from SV40 (simian virus 40)
   2725..2846    +  polyA_signal   SV40 poly(A) signal: SV40 polyadenylation signal
   2880..3308    -  rep_origin     f1 ori (sequence partly withheld): f1 bacteriophage origin of replication; arrow indicates direction of (+) strand synthesis
   3335..3439    +  promoter       AmpR promoter: bla
   3441..3798    +  promoter       SV40 promoter: SV40 enhancer and early promoter
   3833..4627    +  CDS            NeoR/KanR: aminoglycoside phosphotransferase from Tn5; aph(3')-II (or nptII); confers resistance to neomycin, kanamycin, and G418 (Geneticin®)
   4648..4800    +  CDS            ble (fragment): BLE_KLEPN - Experimental evidence at protein level: Swiss-Prot protein existence level 1. Binding protein with a strong affinity to the bleomycin family of antibiotics. Binds to CL990; an antimitotic-antibiotic compound. From Klebsiella pneumoniae.
   4859..4906    +  polyA_signal   HSV TK poly(A) signal: herpes simplex virus thymidine kinase polyadenylation signal (Cole and Stacy, 1985)
   4997..5013    -  polyA_signal   bGH poly(A) signal (fragment): bovine growth hormone polyadenylation signal
   5235..5823    +  rep_origin     ori: high-copy-number ColE1/pMB1/pBR322/pUC origin of replication
>Addgene plasmid #71512 | CMV-Cx35-Halo-C-end | depositor full sequence | sequence record 129058 | CMV-Cx35-Halo-C-end sequence 5937 bps
TAGTTATTAATAGTAATCAATTACGGGGTCATTAGTTCATAGCCCATATATGGAGTTCCGCGTTACATAA
CTTACGGTAAATGGCCCGCCTGGCTGACCGCCCAACGACCCCCGCCCATTGACGTCAATAATGACGTATG
TTCCCATAGTAACGCCAATAGGGACTTTCCATTGACGTCAATGGGTGGAGTATTTACGGTAAACTGCCCA
CTTGGCAGTACATCAAGTGTATCATATGCCAAGTACGCCCCCTATTGACGTCAATGACGGTAAATGGCCC
GCCTGGCATTATGCCCAGTACATGACCTTATGGGACTTTCCTACTTGGCAGTACATCTACGTATTAGTCA
TCGCTATTACCATGGTGATGCGGTTTTGGCAGTACATCAATGGGCGTGGATAGCGGTTTGACTCACGGGG
ATTTCCAAGTCTCCACCCCATTGACGTCAATGGGAGTTTGTTTTGGCACCAAAATCAACGGGACTTTCCA
AAATGTCGTAACAACTCCGCCCCATTGACGCAAATGGGCGGTAGGCGTGTACGGTGGGAGGTCTATATAA
GCAGAGCTGGTTTAGTGAACCGTCAGATCCGCTAGCGCTACCGGACTCAGATCTCGAGCTCAAGCTTCGA
ATTCTCCGGATGCTCAGAAATGGGGGAATGGACTATACTAGAGAGGCTCCTGGAGGCTGCTGTCCAGCAG
CACTCTACTATGATAGGAAGGATCCTACTAACAGTGGTGGTCATCTTCCGGATTCTAATCGTAGCAATAG
TTGGAGAGACTGTCTATGATGACGAGCAGACCATGTTTGTTTGTAACACCTTGCAACCGGGCTGCAACCA
GGCATGCTACGACAAGGCATTTCCCATTTCACACATAAGATATTGGGTTTTTCAGATCATCATGGTGTGC
ACCCCGAGTCTTTGTTTTATAACGTACTCGGTGCACCAGTCGGCCAAGCAGAAGGAGCGGCGGTACTCAA
CAGTCTATCTGACACTGGATAAGGATCAAGATTCACTGAAGCGAGACGAGAGCAAAAAGATAAAGAACAC
CATTGTTAATGGAGTACTTCAGAACACGGAGAACTCCACCAAAGAAGCCGAGCCAGACTGTTTAGAAGTC
AAAGAGATCCCTAATTCGGCCATGAGAACTACAAAGTCCAAAATGAGGCGACAAGAGGGCATCTCCAGGT
TTTACATCATCCAGGTGGTTTTCAGAAACGCGCTGGAAATAGGCTTCTTGGTGGGTCAGTATTTCTTGTA
TGGATTCAACGTCCCGTCGGTGTACGAGTGCGATCGCTACCCCTGCATCAAAGATGTCGAGTGCTACGTC
TCCAGACCCACGGAGAAGACAGTGTTCCTGGTCTTCATGTTCGCGGTCAGCGGGTTCTGCGTGGTGCTGA
ACCTGGCAGAACTCAATCACCTGGGCTGGAGGAAAATCAAAACGGCCGTGAGAGGAGTGCAGGCTCGGCG
GAAGTCCATTTATGAGATCAGAAATAAGGACTTGCCGAGGATGAGTGTGCCTAATTTCGGCCGTACTCAG
TCCAGTGACTCTGCTTATGTGTCCCTCGAGCCAACCACTGAGGATCTGTACTTTCAGAGCGATAACGATG
GATCCGAAATCGGTACTGGCTTTCCATTCGACCCCCATTATGTGGAAGTCCTGGGCGAGCGCATGCACTA
CGTCGATGTTGGTCCGCGCGATGGCACCCCTGTGCTGTTCCTGCACGGTAACCCGACCTCCTCCTACGTG
TGGCGCAACATCATCCCGCATGTTGCACCGACCCATCGCTGCATTGCTCCAGACCTGATCGGTATGGGCA
AATCCGACAAACCAGACCTGGGTTATTTCTTCGACGACCACGTCCGCTTCATGGATGCCTTCATCGAAGC
CCTGGGTCTGGAAGAGGTCGTCCTGGTCATTCACGACTGGGGCTCCGCTCTGGGTTTCCACTGGGCCAAG
CGCAATCCAGAGCGCGTCAAAGGTATTGCATTTATGGAGTTCATCCGCCCTATCCCGACCTGGGACGAAT
GGCCAGAATTTGCCCGCGAGACCTTCCAGGCCTTCCGCACCACCGACGTCGGCCGCAAGCTGATCATCGA
TCAGAACGTTTTTATCGAGGGTACGCTGCCGATGGGTGTCGTCCGCCCGCTGACTGAAGTCGAGATGGAC
CATTACCGCGAGCCGTTCCTGAATCCTGTTGACCGCGAGCCACTGTGGCGCTTCCCAAACGAGCTGCCAA
TCGCCGGTGAGCCAGCGAACATCGTCGCGCTGGTCGAAGAATACATGGACTGGCTGCACCAGTCCCCTGT
CCCGAAGCTGCTGTTCTGGGGCACCCCAGGCGTTCTGATCCCACCGGCCGAAGCCGCTCGCCTGGCCAAA
AGCCTGCCTAACTGCAAGGCTGTGGACATCGGCCCGGGTCTGAATCTGCTGCAAGAAGACAACCCGGACC
TGATCGGCAGCGAGATCGCGCGCTGGCTGTCTACTCTGGAGATTTCCGGTTAATAGAATTGGCATGCAAG
CTGATCCGGCTGCTAACAAAGCCCGAAAGGAAGCTGAGTTGGCTGCTGCCACCGCTGAGCAATAACTAGC
ATAACCCCTTGGGGCGGCCGCGACTCTAGATCATAATCAGCCATACCACATTTGTAGAGGTTTTACTTGC
TTTAAAAAACCTCCCACACCTCCCCCTGAACCTGAAACATAAAATGAATGCAATTGTTGTTGTTAACTTG
TTTATTGCAGCTTATAATGGTTACAAATAAAGCAATAGCATCACAAATTTCACAAATAAAGCATTTTTTT
CACTGCATTCTAGTTGTGGTTTGTCCAAACTCATCAATGTATCTTAAGGCGTAAATTGTAAGCGTTAATA
TTTTGTTAAAATTCGCGTTAAATTTTTGTTAAATCAGCTCATTTTTTAACCAATAGGCCGAAATCGGCAA
AATCCCTTATAAATCAAAAGAATAGACCGAGATAGGGT
[37 nt withheld, positions 2979-3015]
AAAGAACGTGGACTCCAACGTCAAAGG
[49 nt withheld, positions 3043-3091]
T
[91 nt withheld, positions 3093-3183]
G
[124 nt withheld, positions 3185-3308]
CAGGTGGCACTTTTCGGGGAAATGTGCGCGGAACCCCTATTTGTTTATTTTTCTAAATACATTCAAATAT
GTATCCGCTCATGAGACAATAACCCTGATAAATGCTTCAATAATATTGAAAAAGGAAGAGTCCTGAGGCG
GAAAGAACCAGCTGTGGAATGTGTGTCAGTTAGGGTGTGGAAAGTCCCCAGGCTCCCCAGCAGGCAGAAG
TATGCAAAGCATGCATCTCAATTAGTCAGCAACCAGGTGTGGAAAGTCCCCAGGCTCCCCAGCAGGCAGA
AGTATGCAAAGCATGCATCTCAATTAGTCAGCAACCATAGTCCCGCCCCTAACTCCGCCCATCCCGCCCC
TAACTCCGCCCAGTTCCGCCCATTCTCCGCCCCATGGCTGACTAATTTTTTTTATTTATGCAGAGGCCGA
GGCCGCCTCGGCCTCTGAGCTATTCCAGAAGTAGTGAGGAGGCTTTTTTGGAGGCCTAGGCTTTTGCAAA
GATCGATCAAGAGACAGGATGAGGATCGTTTCGCATGATTGAACAAGATGGATTGCACGCAGGTTCTCCG
GCCGCTTGGGTGGAGAGGCTATTCGGCTATGACTGGGCACAACAGACAATCGGCTGCTCTGATGCCGCCG
TGTTCCGGCTGTCAGCGCAGGGGCGCCCGGTTCTTTTTGTCAAGACCGACCTGTCCGGTGCCCTGAATGA
ACTGCAAGACGAGGCAGCGCGGCTATCGTGGCTGGCCACGACGGGCGTTCCTTGCGCAGCTGTGCTCGAC
GTTGTCACTGAAGCGGGAAGGGACTGGCTGCTATTGGGCGAAGTGCCGGGGCAGGATCTCCTGTCATCTC
ACCTTGCTCCTGCCGAGAAAGTATCCATCATGGCTGATGCAATGCGGCGGCTGCATACGCTTGATCCGGC
TACCTGCCCATTCGACCACCAAGCGAAACATCGCATCGAGCGAGCACGTACTCGGATGGAAGCCGGTCTT
GTCGATCAGGATGATCTGGACGAAGAGCATCAGGGGCTCGCGCCAGCCGAACTGTTCGCCAGGCTCAAGG
CGAGCATGCCCGACGGCGAGGATCTCGTCGTGACCCATGGCGATGCCTGCTTGCCGAATATCATGGTGGA
AAATGGCCGCTTTTCTGGATTCATCGACTGTGGCCGGCTGGGTGTGGCGGACCGCTATCAGGACATAGCG
TTGGCTACCCGTGATATTGCTGAAGAGCTTGGCGGCGAATGGGCTGACCGCTTCCTCGTGCTTTACGGTA
TCGCCGCTCCCGATTCGCAGCGCATCGCCTTCTATCGCCTTCTTGACGAGTTCTTCTGAGCGGGACTCTG
GGGTTCGAAATGACCGACCAAGCGACGCCCAACCTGCCATCACGAGATTTCGATTCCACCGCCGCCTTCT
ATGAAAGGTTGGGCTTCGGAATCGTTTTCCGGGACGCCGGCTGGATGATCCTCCAGCGCGGGGATCTCAT
GCTGGAGTTCTTCGCCCACCCTAGGGGGAGGCTAACTGAAACACGGAAGGAGACAATACCGGAAGGAACC
CGCGCTATGACGGCAATAAAAAGACAGAATAAAACGCACGGTGTTGGGTCGTTTGTTCATAAACGCGGGG
TTCGGTCCCAGGGCTGGCACTCTGTCGATACCCCACCGAGACCCCATTGGGGCCAATACGCCCGCGTTTC
TTCCTTTTCCCCACCCCACCCCCCAAGTTCGGGTGAAGGCCCAGGGCTCGCAGCCAACGTCGGGGCGGCA
GGCCCTGCCATAGCCTCAGGTTACTCATATATACTTTAGATTGATTTAAAACTTCATTTTTAATTTAAAA
GGATCTAGGTGAAGATCCTTTTTGATAATCTCATGACCAAAATCCCTTAACGTGAGTTTTCGTTCCACTG
AGCGTCAGACCCCGTAGAAAAGATCAAAGGATCTTCTTGAGATCCTTTTTTTCTGCGCGTAATCTGCTGC
TTGCAAACAAAAAAACCACCGCTACCAGCGGTGGTTTGTTTGCCGGATCAAGAGCTACCAACTCTTTTTC
CGAAGGTAACTGGCTTCAGCAGAGCGCAGATACCAAATACTGTCCTTCTAGTGTAGCCGTAGTTAGGCCA
CCACTTCAAGAACTCTGTAGCACCGCCTACATACCTCGCTCTGCTAATCCTGTTACCAGTGGCTGCTGCC
AGTGGCGATAAGTCGTGTCTTACCGGGTTGGACTCAAGACGATAGTTACCGGATAAGGCGCAGCGGTCGG
GCTGAACGGGGGGTTCGTGCACACAGCCCAGCTTGGAGCGAACGACCTACACCGAACTGAGATACCTACA
GCGTGAGCTATGAGAAAGCGCCACGCTTCCCGAAGGGAGAAAGGCGGACAGGTATCCGGTAAGCGGCAGG
GTCGGAACAGGAGAGCGCACGAGGGAGCTTCCAGGGGGAAACGCCTGGTATCTTTATAGTCCTGTCGGGT
TTCGCCACCTCTGACTTGAGCGTCGATTTTTGTGATGCTCGTCAGGGGGGCGGAGCCTATGGAAAAACGC
CAGCAACGCGGCCTTTTTACGGTTCCTGGCCTTTTGCTGGCCTTTTGCTCACATGTTCTTTCCTGCGTTA
TCCCCTGATTCTGTGGATAACCGTATTACCGCCATGCAT
