>Addgene plasmid #71512 | CMV-Cx35-Halo-C-end | addgene partial sequence | sequence record 132237 | CMV-F 5'-CGCAAATGGGCGGTAGGCGTG-3'
GAGCTGGTTTAGTGAACCGTCAGATCCGCTAGCGCTACCGGACTCAGATCTCGAGCTCAAGCTTCGAATT
CTCCGGATGCTCAGAAATGGGGGAATGGACTATACTAGAGAGGCTCCTGGAGGCTGCTGTCCAGCAGCAC
TCTACTATGATAGGAAGGATCCTACTAACAGTGGTGGTCATCTTCCGGATTCTAATCGTAGCAATAGTTG
GAGAGACTGTCTATGATGACGAGCAGACCATGTTTGTTTGTAACACCTTGCAACCGGGCTGCAACCAGGC
ATGCTACGACAAGGCATTTCCCATTTCACACATAAGATATTGGGTTTTTCAGATCATCATGGTGTGCACC
CCGAGTCTTTGTTTTATAACGTACTCGGTGCACCAGTCGGCCAAGCAGAAGGAGCGGCGGTACTCAACAG
TCTATCTGACACTGGATAAGGATCAAGATTCACTGAAGCGAGACGAGAGCAAAAAGATAAAGAACACCAT
TGTTAATGGAGTACTTCAGAACACGGAGAACTCCACCAAAGAAGCCGAGCCAGACTGTTTAGAAGTCAAA
GAGATCCCTAATTCGGCCATGAGAACTACAAAGTCCAAAATGAGGCGACAAGAGGGCATCTCCAGGTTTT
ACATCATCCAGGTGGTTTTCAGAAACGCGCTGGAAATAGGCTTCTTGGTGGGTCAGTATTTCTTGTATGG
ATTCAACGTCCCGTCGGTGTACGAGTGCGATCGCTACCCCTGCATCAAAGATGTCGAGTGCTACGTCTCC
AGACCCACGGAGAAGACAGTGTTCCTGGTCTTCATGTTCGCGGTCAGCGGGTTCTGCGTGGTGCTGAACC
TGGCAGAACTCAATCACCTGGGCTGGAGGAAAATCAAAACGGCCGTGAGAGGAGTGCAGGCTCGGCGGAA
GTCCATTTATGAGATCAGA
