>Addgene plasmid #71512 | CMV-Cx35-Halo-C-end | addgene partial sequence | sequence record 132238 | T7term 5'-GCTAGTTATTGCTCAGCGG-3'
GCAGCCGGATCAGCTTGCATGCCAATTCTATTAACCGGAAATCTCCAGAGTAGACAGCCAGCGCGCGATC
TCGCTGCCGATCAGGTCCGGGTTGTCTTCTTGCAGCAGATTCAGACCCGGGCCGATGTCCACAGCCTTGC
AGTTAGGCAGGCTTTTGGCCAGGCGAGCGGCTTCGGCCGGTGGGATCAGAACGCCTGGGGTGCCCCAGAA
CAGCAGCTTCGGGACAGGGGACTGGTGCAGCCAGTCCATGTATTCTTCGACCAGCGCGACGATGTTCGCT
GGCTCACCGGCGATTGGCAGCTCGTTTGGGAAGCGCCACAGTGGCTCGCGGTCAACAGGATTCAGGAACG
GCTCGCGGTAATGGTCCATCTCGACTTCAGTCAGCGGGCGGACGACACCCATCGGCAGCGTACCCTCGAT
AAAAACGTTCTGATCGATGATCAGCTTGCGGCCGACGTCGGTGGTGCGGAAGGCCTGGAAGGTCTCGCGG
GCAAATTCTGGCCATTCGTCCCAGGTCGGGATAGGGCGGATGAACTCCATAAATGCAATACCTTTGACGC
GCTCTGGATTGCGCTTGGCCCAGTGGAAACCCAGAGCGGAGCCCCAGTCGTGAATGACCAGGACGACCTC
TTCCAGACCCAGGGCTTCGATGAAGGCATCCATGAAGCGGACGTGGTCGTCGAAGAAATAACCCAGGTCT
GGTTTGTCGGATTTGCCCATACCGATCAGGTCTGGAGCAATGCAGCGATGGGTCGGTGCAACATGCGGGA
TGATGTTGCGCCACACGTAGGAGGAGGTCGGGTTACCGTGCAGGAACAGCACAGGGGTGCCATCGCGCGG
ACCAACATCGACGTAGTGCATGCGCTCGCCCAGGACTTCCACATAATGGG
